Addgene plasmid #111188: pLIC-SM-HA
Purpose: (Empty Backbone) High affinity HA Tagging of weakly expressed genes (optimized for Toxoplasma gondii)
Depositing lab: Silvia Moreno. Depositing organization: University of Georgia. Publication: Tagging of Weakly Expressed Toxoplasma gondii Calcium-Related Genes with High-Affinity Tags. Hortua Triana MA, Marquez-Nogueras KM, Chang L, Stasic AJ, Li C, Spiegel KA, Sharma A, Li ZH, Moreno SNJ. J Eukaryot Microbiol. 2018 Apr 19. doi: 10.1111/jeu.12626. PubMed 29672999.
Backbone
  Vector backbone: pLIC
  Backbone manufacturer: Vern Carruthers
  Backbone size (bp): 6000
  Modifications to backbone: Modified by Sheiner et al. (PMID: 22144892)
  Vector type: Toxoplasma gondii expression
  Promoter: Endogenous
  Selectable markers: Chloramphenicol
  Tag / fusion protein: Spaghetti Monster HA Tag (C terminal on insert)
Growth in bacteria
  Bacterial resistance: Ampicillin, 100 μg/mL
  Growth temperature: 37°C
  Growth strain: DH5alpha
  Copy number: High Copy
Gene/Insert
  Cloning method: Ligation Independent Cloning
Resource information
  A portion of this plasmid was derived from a plasmid made by: Spaghetti monster Myc gene was created in Loren L. Looger's Lab (doi:10.1038/nmeth.3365)
Terms and licenses: Academic/Nonprofit Terms; Industry Terms
How to cite: pLIC-SM-HA was a gift from Silvia Moreno (Addgene plasmid # 111188 ; http://n2t.net/addgene:111188 ; RRID:Addgene_111188)
