[The description below was written by a language model from this plasmid's Addgene catalogue record and pLannotate feature annotations shown in this document.]
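Description:
pLIC-SM-HA is an empty backbone for C-terminal epitope tagging of genes at their endogenous loci in Toxoplasma gondii, built on the pLIC ligation-independent cloning vector (about 6 kb; the sequenced record is 5,940 nt). The bacterial portion is pBluescript-like. It carries a high-copy ColE1/pUC origin, an ampicillin resistance gene with its own promoter, an f1 origin, and remnants of the lac promoter/operator, lacZα, lacI and multiple cloning site flanked by T3 and T7 promoters. It is propagated in E. coli under ampicillin selection.

The payload is a "spaghetti monster" HA tag, which the record places at the C terminus of the insert. The feature table annotates this region as a GFP-derived coding fragment. That fits the spaghetti monster design, in which a GFP-like scaffold carries many copies of an epitope so that multiple antibodies can bind each tagged protein and give a stronger signal. A chloramphenicol acetyltransferase gene serves as the selectable marker in the parasite, but the Toxoplasma regulatory sequences driving it are not annotated in the table.

No promoter is supplied for the tagged gene, and the record lists it as "endogenous". A fragment of the target gene is inserted by ligation-independent cloning in frame with the tag, so expression of the fusion depends on the gene's native promoter after integration into the parasite genome. The stated purpose is high-affinity HA tagging of weakly expressed genes. The associated work applied such tags to calcium-related Toxoplasma genes that are hard to detect with conventional epitope tags. One resource note mentions the spaghetti monster Myc gene as the derived source, whereas the tag field specifies HA.
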