Features (pLannotate 1.2.2; 15 found; start..end, strand, type, name):
     38..59      +  protein_bind   CAP binding site: CAP binding activates transcription in the presence of cAMP. E. coli catabolite activator protein
     74..104     +  promoter       lac promoter: promoter for the E. coli lac operon
    112..128     +  protein_bind   lac operator: The lac repressor binds to the lac operator to inhibit transcription in E. coli. This inhibition can be relieved by adding lactose or isopropyl-β-D-thiogalactopyranoside (IPTG). lac repressor encoded by lacI
    173..191     +  promoter       T3 promoter: promoter for bacteriophage T3 RNA polymerase
    365..1219    +  CDS            vsfGFP-9 (fragment): vsfGFP-9 is a basic (constitutively fluorescent) green fluorescent protein published in 2015, derived from Aequorea victoria. It has low acid sensitivity.
   1740..1769    -  misc_feature   MCS (fragment): pBluescript multiple cloning site
   2279..2935    +  CDS            CmR: chloramphenicol acetyltransferase; cat; confers resistance to chloramphenicol
   3249..3293    -  misc_feature   MCS (fragment): pBluescript multiple cloning site
   3302..3320    -  promoter       T7 promoter: promoter for bacteriophage T7 RNA polymerase
   3323..3480    +  CDS            lacZα (fragment): LacZα fragment of β-galactosidase; lacZ fragment
   3485..3913    +  rep_origin     f1 ori (sequence partly withheld): f1 bacteriophage origin of replication; arrow indicates direction of (+) strand synthesis
   3966..4070    +  promoter       AmpR promoter: bla
   4071..4931    +  CDS            AmpR: β-lactamase; bla; confers resistance to ampicillin, carbenicillin, and related antibiotics
   5102..5690    +  rep_origin     ori: high-copy-number ColE1/pMB1/pBR322/pUC origin of replication
   5873..25      +  CDS            lacI (fragment) (across the origin): lac repressor; lacI; The lac repressor binds to the lac operator to inhibit transcription in E. coli. This inhibition can be relieved by adding lactose or isopropyl-β-D-thiogalactopyranoside (IPTG).
>Addgene plasmid #111188 | pLIC-SM-HA | addgene full sequence | sequence record 213047 | Addgene NGS Result
TTCCCGACTGGAAAGCGGGCAGTGAGCGCAACGCAATTAATGTGAGTTAGCTCACTCATTAGGCACCCCA
GGCTTTACACTTTATGCTTCCGGCTCGTATGTTGTGTGGAATTGTGAGCGGATAACAATTTCACACAGGA
AACAGCTATGACCATGATTACGCCAAGCTCGAAATTAACCCTCACTAAAGGGAACAAAAGCTGGTACCCT
GTACTTCCAATCCAATTTAATTAAAATTGGAAGTGGAGGACGGGAATTCCCTAGGATGTACCCTTATGAT
GTGCCCGATTATGCTGGCTACCCTTATGATGTTCCTGATTACGCCGGATATCCGTATGACGTGCCAGACT
ACGCGGGAGGTGTGAGCAAGGGAGAGGAGTTGTTTACCGGCGTGGTCCCCATACTGGTGGAGTTGGATGG
CGACGTTAATGGACATAAATTCTCGGTCCGCGGCGAGGGAGAGGGAGACGCCACCAATGGCAAGCTGACG
CTTAAGTTCATTTGCACGACTGGAAAATTGCCTGTCCCCTGGCCGACCCTGGTCACCACACTGGGCGGAG
GAGTGCAGTGCTTCTCCCGTTACCCAGACCACATGAAGCAGCACGATTTCTTCAAGAGCGCAATGCCGGA
GGGATACGTGCAAGAACGGACTATTTCCTTCAAGGATGACGGAACCTATAAGACCCGTGCGGAGGTCAAA
TTCGAGGGTGACACCCTGGTGAACCGAATTGAACTCAAAGGAATCGATTTCAAGGAGGATGGAAATATTC
TGGGTCACAAGCTGGAATACAACTTCAACAGCCATAATGTGTACATTACGGCTGATAAGCAGAAGAACGG
CATTAAGGCCAATTTCAAGATCCGCCACAACGTTGAGGGTGGATATCCCTACGACGTGCCCGATTATGCG
GGCGGATATCCGTATGATGTTCCAGATTATGCTGGTGGTGGAGGCTATCCCTATGATGTCCCCGACTACG
CCGGAGGTTACCCATACGACGTGCCCGACTACGCTGGAGGCGATGGCAGCGTGCAGCTGGCAGATCATTA
TCAACAGAATACCCCCATAGGTGATGGCCCCGTTCTGCTTCCAGATAATCACTACCTTTCCACCCAGAGC
GTGCTTTCGAAAGACCCGAACGAAAAGCGTGATCACATGGTCCTGCTGGAGTTTGTGACCGCGGCTGGAA
TCACCCTGGGTATGGACGAACTCTACAAGGGTGGCTACCCCTACGATGTGCCGGATTACGCTGGATATCC
GTATGACGTACCGGACTATGCCGGTTACCCGTACGATGTCCCGGACTACGCTTAACATATGTAGAAAAGT
TGTAACGTTAGTAAACGTAACACACGGGTATAATAGCCATTTAATGGCGCCGTATATTTTTCACTCCCCC
TCTCCGATAGGAGGAAGAAAGACGATCCGTCTGCGAATGTATATTACATCGACCGGCCATAGTACGAGAA
GTGGTGCCGGTATTGTTCTGTCCGGGGGGTGTACCATCCTATTTTTTGTATATGTCGTTCTTGTCGGGGA
GCAACAGCCCATCTTCCGGCTATTGTCTCGTATCAGTTGTGAAACAGACTGCGTTTTGCCGAAAATGAGT
CCTATGTCCGATGGCTATTTGTACCGCTTCGTACCATTTCGCTTGTCAGCTGTAATCAACCGAATTCATT
TGGCGAGACATGATTCCGATTAAATTCTTTACTGCGCGTGCTCGGATCCACTAGTTCTACTCGAGGTCGA
CGGTATCGATAAGCTTGATGGCGATGCATGTCCCGCGTTCGTGAAATTCTCTGCATCAGCGGAGTGATCA
GGAATCATCGTCTCAGCGGGATGACGTTGCGGAGCAGGCCGGCTCGCGGTGGGCAGTCAGATGCCGAAGG
CGTAACTCAGGACGGCTTGCGCTCATCGCAGAACAGGGGTGGTGCCTGCATTGGGTGCGGTTGGTGATCC
TGGTTGGACCGGTGGAGATGCGCGCGCACGAAGGGGATGTGTCAGAAACATTTTGTTTGTTCTCTGTGAA
CTTTTAGATGTGTTAAAGGCGGCGAATATTAGCAGAGAGTCCTCCTTGTTGGATTCTCTCTTGAATTTCG
CCCTTTCCTTCTCTTTGCGAGTCTCGTAGAGAACAAGCACTCGTTCGCCGTCCCTGACGACGCAACCCGC
GCAGAAGACATCCACCAAACGGTGTTACACAATCACCTTGTGTGAAGTTCTTGCGGAAAACTACTCGTTG
GCATTTTTTCTTGAATTCCCTTTTTCGACAAAATGCATGAGAAAAAAATCACTGGATATACCACCGTTGA
TATATCCCAATGGCATCGTAAAGAACATTTTGAGGCATTTCAGTCAGTTGCTCAATGTACCTATAACCAG
ACCGTTCAGCTGGATATTACGGCCTTTTTAAAGACCGTAAAGAAAAATAAGCACAAGTTTTATCCGGCCT
TTATTCACATTCTTGCCCGCCTGATGAATGCTCATCCGGAATTCCGTATGGCAATGAAAGACGGTGAGCT
GGTGATATGGGATAGTGTTCACCCTTGTTACACCGTTTTCCATGAGCAAACTGAAACGTTTTCATCGCTC
TGGAGTGAATACCACGACGATTTCCGGCAGTTTCTACACATATATTCGCAAGATGTGGCGTGTTACGGTG
AAAACCTGGCCTATTTCCCTAAAGGGTTTATTGAGAATATGTTTTTCGTCTCAGCCAATCCCTGGGTGAG
TTTCACCAGTTTTGATTTAAACGTGGCCAATATGGACAACTTCTTCGCCCCCGTTTTCACCATGGGCAAA
TATTATACGCAAGGCGACAAGGTGCTGATGCCGCTGGCGATTCAGGTTCATCATGCCGTTTGTGATGGCT
TCCATGTCGGCAGAATGCTTAATGAATTACAACAGTACTGCGATGAGTGGCAGGTCGGGGCGTAATTAAT
CACCGTTGTGCTCACTTCTCAAATCGACAAAGGAAACACACTTCGTGCAGCATGTGCCCCATTATAAAGA
AACTGAGTTGTTCCGTTGTGGCTTGCAGGTGTCACATCCACAAAAACCGGCCGACTCTAAATAGGAGTGT
TTCGCAGCAAGCAGCGAAAGTTTATGACTGGGTCCGAATCTCTGAACGGATGTGTGGCGGACCTGGCTGA
TGTTGATCGCCGTCGACACACGCGCCACATGGGTCAATACACAAGACAGCTATCAGTTGTTTTAGTCGAA
CCGGTTAACACAATTCTTGCCCCCCCGAGGGGGATCCACTAGTTCTAGAGCGGCCGCCACCGCGGTGGAG
CTCCAATTCGCCCTATAGTGAGTCGTATTACAATTCACTGGCCGTCGTTTTACAACGTCGTGACTGGGAA
AACCCTGGCGTTACCCAACTTAATCGCCTTGCAGCACATCCCCCTTTCGCCAGCTGGCGTAATAGCGAAG
AGGCCCGCACCGATCGCCCTTCCCAACAGTTGCGCAGCCTGAATGGCGAATGGG
[124 nt withheld, positions 3485-3608]
C
[91 nt withheld, positions 3610-3700]
A
[49 nt withheld, positions 3702-3750]
CCTTTGACGTTGGAGTCCACGTTCTTT
[37 nt withheld, positions 3778-3814]
ACCCTATCTCGGTCTATTCTTTTGATTTATAAGGGATTTTGCCGATTTCGGCCTATTGGTTAAAAAATGA
GCTGATTTAACAAAAATTTAACGCGAATTTTAACAAAATATTAACGCTTACAATTTAGGTGGCACTTTTC
GGGGAAATGTGCGCGGAACCCCTATTTGTTTATTTTTCTAAATACATTCAAATATGTATCCGCTCATGAG
ACAATAACCCTGATAAATGCTTCAATAATATTGAAAAAGGAAGAGTATGAGTATTCAACATTTCCGTGTC
GCCCTTATTCCCTTTTTTGCGGCATTTTGCCTTCCTGTTTTTGCTCACCCAGAAACGCTGGTGAAAGTAA
AAGATGCTGAAGATCAGTTGGGTGCACGAGTGGGTTACATCGAACTGGATCTCAACAGCGGTAAGATCCT
TGAGAGTTTTCGCCCCGAAGAACGTTTTCCAATGATGAGCACTTTTAAAGTTCTGCTATGTGGCGCGGTA
TTATCCCGTATTGACGCCGGGCAAGAGCAACTCGGTCGCCGCATACACTATTCTCAGAATGACTTGGTTG
AGTACTCACCAGTCACAGAAAAGCATCTTACGGATGGCATGACAGTAAGAGAATTATGCAGTGCTGCCAT
AACCATGAGTGATAACACTGCGGCCAACTTACTTCTGACAACGATCGGAGGACCGAAGGAGCTAACCGCT
TTTTTGCACAACATGGGGGATCATGTAACTCGCCTTGATCGTTGGGAACCGGAGCTGAATGAAGCCATAC
CAAACGACGAGCGTGACACCACGATGCCTGTAGCAATGGCAACAACGTTGCGCAAACTATTAACTGGCGA
ACTACTTACTCTAGCTTCCCGGCAACAATTAATAGACTGGATGGAGGCGGATAAAGTTGCAGGACCACTT
CTGCGCTCGGCCCTTCCGGCTGGCTGGTTTATTGCTGATAAATCTGGAGCCGGTGAGCGTGGGTCTCGCG
GTATCATTGCAGCACTGGGGCCAGATGGTAAGCCCTCCCGTATCGTAGTTATCTACACGACGGGGAGTCA
GGCAACTATGGATGAACGAAATAGACAGATCGCTGAGATAGGTGCCTCACTGATTAAGCATTGGTAACTG
TCAGACCAAGTTTACTCATATATACTTTAGATTGATTTAAAACTTCATTTTTAATTTAAAAGGATCTAGG
TGAAGATCCTTTTTGATAATCTCATGACCAAAATCCCTTAACGTGAGTTTTCGTTCCACTGAGCGTCAGA
CCCCGTAGAAAAGATCAAAGGATCTTCTTGAGATCCTTTTTTTCTGCGCGTAATCTGCTGCTTGCAAACA
AAAAAACCACCGCTACCAGCGGTGGTTTGTTTGCCGGATCAAGAGCTACCAACTCTTTTTCCGAAGGTAA
CTGGCTTCAGCAGAGCGCAGATACCAAATACTGTTCTTCTAGTGTAGCCGTAGTTAGGCCACCACTTCAA
GAACTCTGTAGCACCGCCTACATACCTCGCTCTGCTAATCCTGTTACCAGTGGCTGCTGCCAGTGGCGAT
AAGTCGTGTCTTACCGGGTTGGACTCAAGACGATAGTTACCGGATAAGGCGCAGCGGTCGGGCTGAACGG
GGGGTTCGTGCACACAGCCCAGCTTGGAGCGAACGACCTACACCGAACTGAGATACCTACAGCGTGAGCT
ATGAGAAAGCGCCACGCTTCCCGAAGGGAGAAAGGCGGACAGGTATCCGGTAAGCGGCAGGGTCGGAACA
GGAGAGCGCACGAGGGAGCTTCCAGGGGGAAACGCCTGGTATCTTTATAGTCCTGTCGGGTTTCGCCACC
TCTGACTTGAGCGTCGATTTTTGTGATGCTCGTCAGGGGGGCGGAGCCTATGGAAAAACGCCAGCAACGC
GGCCTTTTTACGGTTCCTGGCCTTTTGCTGGCCTTTTGCTCACATGTTCTTTCCTGCGTTATCCCCTGAT
TCTGTGGATAACCGTATTACCGCCTTTGAGTGAGCTGATACCGCTCGCCGCAGCCGAACGACCGAGCGCA
GCGAGTCAGTGAGCGAGGAAGCGGAAGAGCGCCCAATACGCAAACCGCCTCTCCCCGCGCGTTGGCCGAT
TCATTAATGCAGCTGGCACGACAGGT
